Addgene plasmid #185922: pMP190
Purpose: (Empty Backbone) Broad host range IncQ promoter probe using lacZ
Depositing lab: Herman Spaink. Depositing organization: Leiden University. Publication: Promoters in the nodulation region of the Rhizobium leguminosarum Sym plasmid pRL1JI. Spaink HP, Okker RJ, Wijffelman CA, Pees E, Lugtenberg BJ. Plant Mol Biol. 1987 Jan;9(1):27-39. doi: 10.1007/BF00017984. PubMed 24276795.
Backbone
  Vector backbone: pMP184
  Backbone manufacturer: Spaink
  Backbone size (bp): 15000
  Modifications to backbone: Insertion of polylinker
  Vector type: Bacterial Expression ; IncQ
  Promoter: none
  Tag / fusion protein: LacZ
Growth in bacteria
  Bacterial resistance: Chloramphenicol, 25 μg/mL
  Growth temperature: 37°C
  Growth strain: KMBL1164
  Copy number: Unknown
Gene/Insert
  Sequencing primers: 5′ Not Known; 3′ Not Known
Resource information
  A portion of this plasmid was derived from a plasmid made by: Polylinker is obtained from pIC20H: Marsh JL, Erfle M, Wykes E J: The plC plasmid and phage vectors with versatile cloning sites for recombinant selection by insertional inactivation. Gene 32:481-485 (1984).
Terms and licenses: Academic/Nonprofit Terms; Industry Terms: Not Available to Industry
Depositor comments: The plasmid also confers streptomycin resistance. Please note that this plasmid may require a unique bacterial strain, so make sure to confirm that you can also obtain the appropriate growth strain. Please contact us or contact our distributors if you have any questions.
How to cite: pMP190 was a gift from Herman Spaink (Addgene plasmid # 185922 ; http://n2t.net/addgene:185922 ; RRID:Addgene_185922)
