[The description below was written by a language model from this plasmid's Addgene catalogue record and pLannotate feature annotations shown in this document.]
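Description:
pMP190 is an empty broad-host-range promoter-probe vector of the IncQ incompatibility group, derived from the backbone pMP184 by insertion of a polylinker taken from pIC20H. The catalogue lists the backbone at about 15 kb, while the sequenced record annotated here is 14,058 nt. Replication relies on the RSF1010 system: the oriV origin together with the plasmid-encoded RepA, RepB and RepC proteins (RepC is annotated as a fragment), plus the R1162-like antisense RNA that regulates this region. This self-contained replication machinery is what lets IncQ plasmids persist in many Gram-negative species. The RSF1010 oriT and the mobB and mobC genes are also present, so the plasmid can be mobilised by conjugation when a helper conjugative plasmid supplies transfer functions. Selection is by chloramphenicol, conferred by an intact chloramphenicol acetyltransferase gene (annotated cmlA/CAT2). The depositor notes that streptomycin resistance is conferred as well, consistent with the aminoglycoside phosphotransferase homologue detected in the feature table. Short sulfonamide-resistance gene fragments appear to be remnants of the RSF1010 parent.

The reporter module is a promoterless lacZ encoding β-galactosidase. A multiple cloning site sits upstream, followed by a partial cat promoter fragment and a short cat coding fragment immediately preceding lacZ; the record lists no functional promoter. DNA fragments cloned into the polylinker are therefore tested for promoter activity by measuring β-galactosidase output in the chosen host. The associated publication used this approach to map promoters in the nodulation region of a Rhizobium leguminosarum Sym plasmid. The depositor cautions that a particular bacterial strain may be needed to propagate the plasmid.
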