Features (pLannotate 1.2.2; 19 found; start..end, strand, type, name):
    447..1085    +  CDS            cmlA: CAT2_ECOLX - Experimental evidence at protein level: Swiss-Prot protein existence level 1. This enzyme is an effector of chloramphenicol resistance in bacteria. From Escherichia coli.
   1672..1836    -  CDS            sutR (fragment): SUTR_ECOLI - Also known as ydcN. Experimental evidence at protein level: Swiss-Prot protein existence level 1. Regulates the expression of 12-16 transcription units involved in various steps of sulfur utilization. Represses expression of pfkB, fliZ, cysE, ydcO and its own expression. Activates expression of ypfN. Acts by binding to SutR boxes. From Escherichia coli (strain K12).
   1838..1942    +  CDS            MTDTR_PSEAE (fragment): Experimental evidence at protein level: Swiss-Prot protein existence level 1. Confers resistance to ethidium bromide, acriflavine and methyl viologen. From Pseudomonas aeruginosa (strain ATCC 15692 / DSM 22644 / CIP 104116 / JCM 14847 / LMG 12228 / 1C / PRS 101 / PAO1).
   1937..1993    -  misc_feature   MCS: pUC18/19 multiple cloning site
   2036..2058    +  promoter       cat promoter (fragment): promoter of the E. coli cat gene encoding chloramphenicol acetyltransferase
   2059..2230    +  CDS            CmR (fragment): chloramphenicol acetyltransferase; cat; confers resistance to chloramphenicol
   2236..5283    +  CDS            lacZ: β-galactosidase; lacZ
   5353..5601    +  CDS            sulI (fragment): DHP1_CORGT - Protein inferred from homology: Swiss-Prot protein existence level 3. Catalyzes the condensation of para-aminobenzoate (pABA) with 6-hydroxymethyl-7,8-dihydropterin diphosphate (DHPt-PP) to form 7,8- dihydropteroate (H2Pte), the immediate precursor of folate derivatives. From Corynebacterium glutamicum (Brevibacterium saccharolyticum).
   5801..6652    -  CDS            RSF1010 RepC (fragment): replication protein C of the broad-host-range plasmid RSF1010 (Scholz et al., 1989); repC
   6639..7478    -  CDS            RSF1010 RepA: replication protein A of the broad-host-range plasmid RSF1010 (Scholz et al., 1989); repA
   7470..7544    -  ncRNA          Plasmid R1162: Accession: RF00043 - R1162-like plasmid antisense RNA
   7989..8960    -  CDS            RSF1010 RepB: replication protein B of the broad-host-range plasmid RSF1010 (Scholz et al., 1989); repB
   8960..9370    -  CDS            mobB: MOBB2_ECOLX - Protein predicted: Swiss-Prot protein existence level 4. This protein is essential to promote the specific transfer of the plasmid in the presence of conjugative plasmids. From Escherichia coli.
  10199..10286   -  oriT           RSF1010 oriT: origin of transfer of the broad-host-range plasmid RSF1010 (Scholz et al., 1989)
  10317..10598   +  CDS            mobC: MOBC_ECOLX - Protein predicted: Swiss-Prot protein existence level 4. This protein is essential to promote the specific transfer of the plasmid in the presence of conjugative plasmids. From Escherichia coli.
  10628..11022   +  rep_origin     RSF1010 oriV: replication origin of the broad-host-range plasmid RSF1010; requires the RSF1010 RepA/B/C proteins for replication (Scholz et al., 1989)
  11710..11799   +  CDS            YPQR_ACICA (fragment): Protein inferred from homology: Swiss-Prot protein existence level 3. From Acinetobacter calcoaceticus.
  12505..13266   -  CDS            aphE (fragment): APHE_STRGR - Protein inferred from homology: Swiss-Prot protein existence level 3. The aminoglycoside phosphotransferases achieve inactivation of their antibiotic substrates by phosphorylation. From Streptomyces griseus.
  13369..13485   -  CDS            sulII (fragment): DHP2_ECOLX - Protein inferred from homology: Swiss-Prot protein existence level 3. Catalyzes the condensation of para-aminobenzoate (pABA) with 6-hydroxymethyl-7,8-dihydropterin diphosphate (DHPt-PP) to form 7,8- dihydropteroate (H2Pte), the immediate precursor of folate derivatives (By similarity). It is implicated in resistance to sulfonamide. The type II enzyme is stable whereas type I DHPS loses its activity rapidly. From Escherichia coli.
>Addgene plasmid #185922 | pMP190 | addgene full sequence | sequence record 383995 | Addgene NGS Result
TCAGAATGGCGTGTTCCGGTGACTTCTGTTTTCGTGTGCTGCATCCGGAAGTGTCAGGCCCGCCGGATAT
GAAAAAGGCCTCCGGAGAGTACCGTGACTTTATTTTCGGCACAAATACAGGGGTCGATGGATAAATACGG
CGATAGTTTCCTGACGGATGATCCGTATGTACCGGCGGAAGACAAGCTGCAAACCTGTCAGATGGAGATT
GATTTAATGGCGGATGTGCTGAGAGCACCGCCCCGTGAATCCGCAGAACTGATCCGCTATGTGTTTGCGG
ATGATTGGCCGGAATAAATAAAGCCGGGCTTAATACAGATTAAGCCCGTATAGGGTATTATTACTGAATA
CCAAACAGCTTACGGAGGACGGAATGTTACCCATTGAGACAACCAGACTGCCTTCTGATTATTAATATTT
TTCACTATTAATCAGAAGGAATAACCATGAATTTTACCCGGATTGACCTGAATACCTGGAATCGCAGGGA
ACACTTTGCCCTTTATCGTCAGCAGATTAAATGCGGATTCAGCCTGACCACCAAACTCGATATTACCGCT
TTGCGTACCGCACTGGCGGAGACAGGTTATAAGTTTTATCCGCTGATGATTTACCTGATCTCCCGGGCTG
TTAATCAGTTTCCGGAGTTCCGGATGGCACTGAAAGACAATGAACTTATTTACTGGGACCAGTCAGACCC
GGTCTTTACTGTCTTTCATAAAGAAACCGAAACATTCTCTGCACTGTCCTGCCGTTATTTTCCGGATCTC
AGTGAGTTTATGGCAGGTTATAATGCGGTAACGGCAGAATATCAGCATGATACCAGATTGTTTCCGCAGG
GAAATTTACCGGAGAATCACCTGAATATATCATCATTACCGTGGGTGAGTTTTGACGGATTTAACCTGAA
CATCACCGGAAATGATAATTATTTTGCCCCGGTTTTTACGATGGCAAAGTTTCAGCAGGAAGGTGACCGC
GTATTATTACCTGTTTCTGTACAGGTTCATCATGCAGTCTGTGATGGCTTTCATGCAGCACGGTTTATTA
ATACACTTCAGCTGATGTGTGATAACATACTGAAATAAATTAATTAATTCTGTATTTAAGCCACCGTATC
CGGCAGGAATGGTGGCTTTTTTTTATATTTTAACCGTAATCTGTAATTTCGTTTCAGACTGGTTCAGGAT
CACTGTACGATAATGCCCCCGCAGTTTGGTAATACCCTTAATAAAAAAGAAACAGCAAAGACTGACAGCA
ATAATAATAAAGTAAGCAGTAACAATAATATTAACAACACCAGATGCAGTTATAATAATAGTATTTAAGA
CACCAGAAAGACTGCTGCGACAGTCATTTTGAACAACACCAAAATGCCGTAAAGGCAGTAGTAACAACAC
CAGTGAAAACATCACGATAGCATAGTGATATGCCTGAGTGTGTGTAATTAAACAATAAATAAACCGCCAT
ATATAACAGAAGATAGTATTCTGAATGGCATGCTTTTCTGTTCAGTATAAACATATCATCCCGGTTGGTA
TAAGGATGATATATAATAAGTTAAGCTGAACACATATTTATTTTGGTTTTATTTTACAAATAAAGTAAGA
CGATCCGTTAAGTCAAAGCGGGGTATATTTATTATACCCTGCTTTTTTATTTGTCCGCCGGGCGCGGATA
ATGGATCAGATTATGCAGTGTCACAATGGCCTTACCGGGATTGGCGTAAGCGTGCGGGATATCCGCATGG
AAGCGCAGGGATTCCCCGGCAGAAACGGTGTGCCACTCATCCCCCAGCCGCAGTTGTAATGCGCCTTCCA
GTACAATGACATGTTCTCTGGTTCTGAAATCCATCCCTGTCGGTGTTGCTTATGCAGTCTGGTCGGGACT
CGGCGTCGTCATAATTACAGCCATTGCCTGGTTGCTTCATGGGCAAAAGCTTGCATGCCTGCAGGTCGAC
TCTAGAGGATCCCCGGGTACCGAGCTCGAATTCATCGATATCTAGATCTCGAGCTCGCGAAAGCTTSSAY
GMSWKTTTCAGGAGCTAAGGAAGCTAAAATGGAGAAAAAAATCACTGGATATACCACCGTTGATATATCC
CAATGGCATCGTAAAGAACATTTTGAGGCATTTCAGTCAGTTGCTCAATGTACCTATAACCAGACCGTTC
AGCTGGATATTACGGCCTTTTTAAAGACCGTAAAGAAAAATAAGCACAAGTTTTATCCGGATCCCGTCGT
TTTACAACGTCGTGACTGGGAAAACCCTGGCGTTACCCAACTTAATCGCCTTGCAGCACATCCCCCTTTC
GCCAGCTGGCGTAATAGCGAAGAGGCCCGCACCGATCGCCCTTCCCAACAGTTGCGCAGCCTGAATGGCG
AATGGCGCTTTGCCTGGTTTCCGGCACCAGAAGCGGTGCCGGAAAGCTGGCTGGAGTGCGATCTTCCTGA
GGCCGATACTGTCGTCGTCCCCTCAAACTGGCAGATGCACGGTTACGATGCGCCCATCTACACCAACGTG
ACCTATCCCATTACGGTCAATCCGCCGTTTGTTCCCACGGAGAATCCGACGGGTTGTTACTCGCTCACAT
TTAATGTTGATGAAAGCTGGCTACAGGAAGGCCAGACGCGAATTATTTTTGATGGCGTTAACTCGGCGTT
TCATCTGTGGTGCAACGGGCGCTGGGTCGGTTACGGCCAGGACAGTCGTTTGCCGTCTGAATTTGACCTG
AGCGCATTTTTACGCGCCGGAGAAAACCGCCTCGCGGTGATGGTGCTGCGCTGGAGTGACGGCAGTTATC
TGGAAGATCAGGATATGTGGCGGATGAGCGGCATTTTCCGTGACGTCTCGTTGCTGCATAAACCGACTAC
ACAAATCAGCGATTTCCATGTTGCCACTCGCTTTAATGATGATTTCAGCCGCGCTGTACTGGAGGCTGAA
GTTCAGATGTGCGGCGAGTTGCGTGACTACCTACGGGTAACAGTTTCTTTATGGCAGGGTGAAACGCAGG
TCGCCAGCGGCACCGCGCCTTTCGGCGGTGAAATTATCGATGAGCGTGGTGGTTATGCCGATCGCGTCAC
ACTACGTCTGAACGTCGAAAACCCGAAACTGTGGAGCGCCGAAATCCCGAATCTCTATCGTGCGGTGGTT
GAACTGCACACCGCCGACGGCACGCTGATTGAAGCAGAAGCCTGCGATGTCGGTTTCCGCGAGGTGCGGA
TTGAAAATGGTCTGCTGCTGCTGAACGGCAAGCCGTTGCTGATTCGAGGCGTTAACCGTCACGAGCATCA
TCCTCTGCATGGTCAGGTCATGGATGAGCAGACGATGGTGCAGGATATCCTGCTGATGAAGCAGAACAAC
TTTAACGCCGTGCGCTGTTCGCATTATCCGAACCATCCGCTGTGGTACACGCTGTGCGACCGCTACGGCC
TGTATGTGGTGGATGAAGCCAATATTGAAACCCACGGCATGGTGCCAATGAATCGTCTGACCGATGATCC
GCGCTGGCTACCGGCGATGAGCGAACGCGTAACGCGAATGGTGCAGCGCGATCGTAATCACCCGAGTGTG
ATCATCTGGTCGCTGGGGAATGAATCAGGCCACGGCGCTAATCACGACGCGCTGTATCGCTGGATCAAAT
CTGTCGATCCTTCCCGCCCGGTGCAGTATGAAGGCGGCGGAGCCGACACCACGGCCACCGATATTATTTG
CCCGATGTACGCGCGCGTGGATGAAGACCAGCCCTTCCCGGCTGTGCCGAAATGGTCCATCAAAAAATGG
CTTTCGCTACCTGGAGAGACGCGCCCGCTGATCCTTTGCGAATACGCCCACGCGATGGGTAACAGTCTTG
GCGGTTTCGCTAAATACTGGCAGGCGTTTCGTCAGTATCCCCGTTTACAGGGCGGCTTCGTCTGGGACTG
GGTGGATCAGTCGCTGATTAAATATGATGAAAACGGCAACCCGTGGTCGGCTTACGGCGGTGATTTTGGC
GATACGCCGAACGATCGCCAGTTCTGTATGAACGGTCTGGTCTTTGCCGACCGCACGCCGCATCCAGCGC
TGACGGAAGCAAAACACCAGCAGCAGTTTTTCCAGTTCCGTTTATCCGGGCAAACCATCGAAGTGACCAG
CGAATACCTGTTCCGTCATAGCGATAACGAGCTCCTGCACTGGATGGTGGCGCTGGATGGTAAGCCGCTG
GCAAGCGGTGAAGTGCCTCTGGATGTCGCTCCACAAGGTAAACAGTTGATTGAACTGCCTGAACTACCGC
AGCCGGAGAGCGCCGGGCAACTCTGGCTCACAGTACGCGTAGTGCAACCGAACGCGACCGCATGGTCAGA
AGCCGGGCACATCAGCGCCTGGCAGCAGTGGCGTCTGGCGGAAAACCTCAGTGTGACGCTCCCCGCCGCG
TCCCACGCCATCCCGCATCTGACCACCAGCGAAATGGATTTTTGCATCGAGCTGGGTAATAAGCGTTGGC
AATTTAACCGCCAGTCAGGCTTTCTTTCACAGATGTGGATTGGCGATAAAAAACAACTGCTGACGCCGCT
GCGCGATCAGTTCACCCGTGCACCGCTGGATAACGACATTGGCGTAAGTGAAGCGACCCGCATTGACCCT
AACGCCTGGGTCGAACGCTGGAAGGCGGCGGGCCATTACCAGGCCGAAGCAGCGTTGTTGCAGTGCACGG
CAGATACACTTGCTGATGCGGTGCTGATTACGACCGCTCACGCGTGGCAGCATCAGGGGAAAACCTTATT
TATCAGCCGGAAAACCTACCGGATTGATGGTAGTGGTCAAATGGCGATTACCGTTGATGTTGAAGTGGCG
AGCGATACACCGCATCCGGCGCGGATTGGCCTGAACTGCCAGCTGGCGCAGGTAGCAGAGCGGGTAAACT
GGCTCGGATTAGGGCCGCAAGAAAACTATCCCGACCGCCTTACTGCCGCCTGTTTTGACCGCTGGGATCT
GCCATTGTCAGACATGTATACCCCGTACGTCTTCCCGAGCGAAAACGGTCTGCGCTGCGGGACGCGCGAA
TTGAATTATGGCCCACACCAGTGGCGCGGCGACTTCCAGTTCAACATCAGCCGCTACAGTCAACAGCAAC
TGATGGAAACCAGCCATCGCCATCTGCTGCACGCGGAAGAAGGCACATGGCTGAATATCGACGGTTTCCA
TATGGGGATTGGTGGCGACGACTCCTGGAGCCCGTCAGTATCGGCGGAATTACAGCTGAGCGCCGGTCGC
TACCATTACCAGTTGGTCTGGTGTCAAAAATAATAATAACCGGGCAGGCCATGTCTGCCCGTATTTCGCG
TAAGGAAATCCATTATGTACTATTTATCTAGATCAGACGTCGTGGATGTCGGACCGGCCGCCAGCCATCC
GGACGCGAGGCCTGTATCGCCGGCCGATGAGATCAGACGTATTGCGCCGCTCTTAGACGCCCTGTCCGAT
CAGATGCACCGTGTTTCAATCGACAGCTTCCAACCGGAAACCCAGCGCTATGCGCTCAAGCGCGGCGTGG
GCTACCTGAACGATATCCAAGGATTTCCTGACCCTGCGCTCTATCCCGATATTGCTGAGGCGGACTGCAG
GAGCAGAAGAGCATACATCTGGAAGCAAAGCCAGGAAAGCGGCCTATGGAGCTGTGCGGCAGCGCTCAGT
AGGCAATTTTTCAAAATATTGTTAAGCCTTTTCTGAGCATGGTATTTTTCATGGTATTACCAATTAGCAG
GAAAATAAGCCATTGAATATAAAAGATAAAAATGTCTTGTTTACAATAGAGTGGGGGGGGTCAGCCTGCC
GCCTTGGGCCGGGTGATGTCGTACTTGCCCGCCGCGAACTCGGTTACCGTCCAGCCCAGCGCGACCAGCT
CCGGCAACGCCTCGCGCACCCGCTGGCGGCGCTTGCGCATGGTCGAACCACTGGCCTCTGACGGCCAGAC
ATAGCCGCACAAGGTATCTATGGAAGCCTTGCCGGTTTTGCCGGGGTCGATCCAGCCACACAGCCGCTGG
TGCAGCAGGCGGGCGGTTTCGCTGTCCAGCGCCCGCACCTCGTCCATGCTGATGCGCACATGCTGGCCGC
CACCCATGACGGCCTGCGCGATCAAGGGGTTCAGGGCCACGTACAGGCGCCCGTCCGCCTCGTCGCTGGC
GTACTCCGACAGCAGCCGAAACCCCTGCCGCTTGCGGCCATTCTGGGCGATGATGGATACCTTCCAAAGG
CGCTCGATGCAGTCCTGTATGTGCTTGAGCGCCCCACCACTATCGACCTCTGCCCCGATTTCCTTTGCCA
GCGCCCGATAGCTACCTTTGACCACCATGGCATCAGCGGTGACGGCCTCCCACTTGGGTTCCAGGAACAG
CCGGAGCTGCCGTCCGCCTTCGGTCTTGGGTTCCGGGCCAAGCACTAGGCCATTAGGCCCAGCCATGGCC
ACCAGCCCTTGCAGGATGCGCAGATCATCAGCGCCCAGCGGCTCCGGGCCGCTGAACTCGATCCGCTTGC
CGTCGCCGTAGTCATACGTCACGTCCAGCTTGCTGCGCTTGCGCTCGCCCCGCTTGAGGGCACGGAACAG
GCCGGGGGCCAGACAGTGCGCCGGGTCGTGCCGGACGTGGCTGAGGCTGTGCTTGTTCTTAGGCTTCACC
ACGGGGCACCCCCTTGCTCTTGCGCTGCCTCTCCAGCACGGCGGGCTTGAGCACCCCGCCGTCATGCCGC
CTGAACCACCGATCAGCGAACGGTGCGCCATAGTTGGCCTTGCTCACACCGAAGCGGACGAAGAACCGGC
GCTGGTCGTCGTCCACACCCCATTCCTCGGCCTCGGCGCTGGTCATGCTCGACAGGTAGGACTGCCAGCG
GATGTTATCGACCAGTACCGAGCTGCCCCGGCTGGCCTGCTGCTGGTCGCCTGCGCCCATCATGGCCGCG
CCCTTGCTGGCATGGTGCAGGAACACGATAGAGCACCCGGTATCGGCGGCGATGGCCTCCATGCGACCGA
TGACCTGGGCCATGGGGCCGCTGGCGTTTTCTTCCTCGATGTGGAACCGGCGCAGCGTGTCCAGCACCAT
CAGGCGGCGGCCCTCGGCGGCGCGCTTGAGGCCGTCGAACCACTCCGGGGCCATGATGTTGGGCAGGCTG
CCGATCAGCGGCTGGATCAGCAGGCCGTCAGCCACGGCTTGCCGTTCCTCGGCGCTGAGGTGCGCCCCAA
GGGCGTGCAGGCGGTGATGAATGGCGGTGGGCGGGTCTTCGGCGGGCAGGTAGATCACCGGGCCGGTGGG
CAGTTCGCCCACCTCCAGCAGATCCGGCCCGCCTGCAATCTGTGCGGCCAGTTGCAGGGCCAGCATGGAT
TTACCGGCACCACCGGGCGACACCAGCGCCCCGACCGTACCGGCCACCATGTTGGGCAAAACGTAGTCCA
GCGGTGGCGGCGCTGCTGCGAACGCCTCCAGAATATTGATAGGCTTATGGGTAGCCATTGATTGCCTCCT
TTGCAGGCAGTTGGTGGTTAGGCGCTGGCGGGGTCACTACCCCCGCCCTGCGCCGCTCTGAGTTCTTCCA
GGCACTCGCGCAGCGCCTCGTATTCGTCGTCGGTCAGCCAGAACTTGCGCTGACGCATCCCTTTGGCCTT
CATGCGCTCGGCATATCGCGCTTGGCGTACAGCGTCAGGGCTGGCCAGCAGGTCGCCGGTCTGCTTGTCC
TTTTGGTCTTTCATATCAGTCACCGAGAAACTTGCCGGGGCCGAAAGGCTTGTCTTCGCGGAACAAGGAC
AAGGTGCAGCCGTCAAGGTTAAGGCTGGCCATATCAGCGACTGAAAAGCGGCCAGCCTCGGCCTTGTTTG
ACGTATAACCAAAGCCACCGGGCAACCAATAGCCCTTGTCACTTTTGATCAGGTAGACCGACCCTGAAGC
GCTTTTTTCGTATTCCATAAAACCCCCTTCTGTGCGTGAGTACTCATAGTATAACAGGCGTGAGTACCAA
CGCAAGCACTACATGCTGAAATCTGGCCCGCCCCTGTCCATGCCTCGCTGGCGGGGTGCCGGTGCCCGTG
CCAGCTCGGCCCGCGCAAGCTGGACGCTGGGCAGACCCATGACCTTGCTGACGGTGCGCTCGATGTAATC
CGCTTCGTGGCCGGGCTTGCGCTCTGCCAGCGCTGGGCTGGCCTCGGCCATGGCCTTGCCGATTTCCTCG
GCACTGCGGCCCCGGCTGGCCAGCTTCTGCGCGGCGATAAAGTCGCACTTGCTGAGGTCATCACCGAAGC
GCTTGACCAGCCCGGCCATCTCGCTGCGGTACTCGTCCAGCGCCGTGCGCCGGTGGCGGCTAAGCTGCCG
CTCGGGCAGTTCGAGGCTGGCCAGCCTGCGGGCCTTCTCCTGCTGCCGCTGGGCCTGCTCGATCTGCTGG
CCAGCCTGCTGCACCAGCGCCGGGCCAGCGGTGGCGGTCTTGCCCTTGGATTCACGCAGCAGCACCCACG
GCTGATAACCGGCGCGGGTGGTGTGCTTGTCCTTGCGGTTGGTGAAGCCCGCCAAGCGGCCATAGTGGCG
GCTGTCGGCGCTGGCCGGGTCGGCGTCGTACTCGCTGGCCAGCGTCCGGGCAATCTGCCCCCGAAGTTCA
CCGCCTGCGGCGTCGGCCACCTTGACCCATGCCTGATAGTTCTTCGGGCTGGTTTCCACTACCAGGGCAG
GCTCCCGGCCCTCGGCTTTCATGTCATCCAGGTCAAACTCGCTGAGGTCGTCCACCAGCACCAGACCATG
CCGCTCCTGCTCGGCGGGCCTGATATACACGTCATTGCCCTGGGCATTCATCCGCTTGAGCCATGGCGTG
TTCTGGAGCACTTCGGCGGCTGACCATTCCCGGTTCATCATCTGGCCGGTGGTGGCGTCCCTGACGCCGA
TATCGAAGCGCTCACAGCCCATGGCCTTGAGCTGTCGGCCTATGGCCTGCAAAGTCCTGTCGTTCTTCAT
CGGGCCACCAAGCGCAGCCAGATCGAGCCGTCCTCGGTTGTCAGTGGCGTCAGGTCGAGCAAGAGCAACG
ATGCGATCAGCAGCACCACCGTAGGCATCATGGAAGCCAGCATCACGGTTAGCCATAGCTTCCAGTGCCA
CCCCCGCGACGCGCTCCGGGCGCTCTGCGCGGCGCTGCTCACCTCGGCGGCTACCTCCCGCAACTCTTTG
GCCAGCTCCACCCATGCCGCCCCTGTCTGGCGCTGGGCTTTCAGCCACTCCGCCGCCTGCGCCTCGCTGG
CCTGCTGGGTCTGGCTCATGACCTGCCGGGCTTCGTCGGCCAGTGTCGCCATGCTCTGGGCCAGCGGTTC
GATCTGCTCCGCTAACTCGTTGATGCCTCTGGATTTCTTCACTCTGTCGATTGCGTTCATGGTCTATTGC
CTCCCGGTATTCCTGTAAGTCGATGATCTGGGCGTTGGCGGTGTCGATGTTCAGGGCCACGTCTGCCCGG
TCGGTGCGGATGCCCCGGCCTTCCATCTCCACCACGTTCGGCCCCAGGTGAACACCGGGCAGGCGCTCGA
TGCCCTGCGCCTCAAGTGTTCTGTGGTCAATGCGGGCGTCGTGGCCAGCCCGCTCTAATGCCCGGTTGGC
ATGGTCGGCCCATGCCTCGCGGGTCTGCTCAAGCCATGCCTTGGGCTTGAGCGCTTCGGTCTTCTGTGCC
CCGCCCTTCTCCGGGGTCTTGCCGTTGTACCGCTTGAACCACTGAGCGGCGGGCCGCTCGATGCCGTCAT
TGATCCGCTCGGAGATCATCAGGTGGCAGTGCGGGTTCTCGCCGCCACCGGCATGGATGGCCAGCGTATA
CGGCAGGCGCTCGGCACCGGTCAGGTGCTGGGCGAACTCGGACGCCAGCGCCTTCTGCTGGTCGAGGGTC
AGCTCGACCGGCAGGGCAAATTCGACCTCCTTGAACAGCCGCCCATTGGCGCGTTCATACAGGTCGGCAG
CATCCCAGTAGTCGGCGGGCCGCTCGACGAACTCCGGCATGTGCCCGGATTCGGCGTGCAAGACTTCATC
CATGTCGCGGGCATACTTGCCTTCGCGCTGGATGTAGTCGGCCTTGGCCCTGGCCGATTGGCCGCCCGAC
CTGCTGCCGGTTTTCGCCGTAAGGTGATAAATCGCCATGCTGCCTCGCTGTTGCTTTTGCTTTTCGGCTC
CATGCAATGGCCCTCGGAGAGCGCACCGCCCGAAGGGTGGCCGTTAGGCCAGTTTCTCGAAGAGAAACCG
GTAAGTGCGCCCTCCCCTACAAAGTAGGGTCGGGATTGCCGCCGCTGTGCCTCCATGATAGCCTACGAGA
CAGCACATTAACAATGGGGTGTCAAGATGGTTAAGGGGAGCAACAAGGCGGCGGATCGGCTGGCCAAGCT
CGAAGAACAACGAGCGCGAATCAATGCCGAAATTCAGCGGGTGCGGGCAAGGGAACAGCAGCAAGAGCGC
AAGAACGAAACAAGGCGCAAGGTGCTGGTGGGGGCCATGATTTTGGCCAAGGTGAACAGCAGCGAGTGGC
CGGAGGATCGGCTCATGGCGGCAATGGATGCGTACCTTGAACGCGACCACGACCGCGCCTTGTTCGGTCT
GCCGCCACGCCAGAAGGATGAGCCGGGCTGAATGATCGACCGAGACAGGCCCTGCGGGGCTGCACACGCG
CCCCCACCCTTCGGGTAGGGGGAAAGGCCGCTAAAGCGGCTAAAAGCGCTCCAGCGTATTTCTGCGGGGT
TTGGTGTGGGGTTTAGCGGGCTTTGCCCGCCTTTCCCCCTGCCGCGCAGCGGTGGGGCGGTGTGTAGCCT
AGCGCAGCGAATAGACCAGCTATCCGGCCTCTGGCCGGGCATATTGGGCAAGGGCAGCAGCGCCCCACAA
GGGCGCTGATAACCGCGCCTAGTGGATTATTCTTAGATAATCATGGATGGATTTTTCCAACACCCCGCCA
GCCCCCGCCCCTGCTGGGTTTGCAGGTTTGGGGGCGTGACAGTTATTGCAGGGGTTCGTGACAGTTATTG
CAGGGGGGCGTGACAGTTATTGCAGGGGTTCGTGACAGTTAGTACGGGAGTGACGGGCACTGGCTGGCAA
TGTCTAGCAACGGCAGGCATTTCGGCTGAGGGTAAAAGAACTTTCCGCTAAGCGATAGACTGTATGTAAA
CACAGTATTGCAAGGACGCGGAACATGCCTCATGTGGCGGCCAGGACGGCCAGCCGGGATCGGGATACTG
GTCGTTACCAGAGCCACCGACCCGAGCAAACCCTTCTCTATCAGATCGTTGACGAGTATTACCCGGCATT
CGCTGCGCTTATGGCAGAGCAGGGAAAGGAATTGCCGGGCTATGTGCAACGGGAATTTGAAGAATTTCTC
CAATGCGGGCGGCTGGAGCATGGCTTTCTACGGGTTCGCTGCGAGTCTTGCCACGCCGAGCACCTGGTCG
CTTTCAGCTGTAAGCGTCGCGGTTTCTGCCCGAGCTGTGGGGCGCGGCGGATGGCCGAAAGTGCCGCCTT
GCTGGTTGATGAAGTACTGCCTGAACAACCCATGCGTCAGTGGGTGTTGAGCTTCCCGTTTCAGCTGCGT
TTCCTGTTTGGGGTCGTTTGCGGGAAGGGGCGGAATCCTACGCTAAGGCTTTGGCCAGCGATATTCTCCG
GTGAGATTGATGTGTTCCCAGGGGATAGGAGAAGTCGCTTGATATCTAGTATGACGTCTGTCGCACCTGC
TTGATCGCGGCCGCGATAGCTAGATCGCGTTGCTCCTCTTCTCCATCCGCGTTCCAAGCTGCGGAAAGGC
ACCCATAAGCGTACGCCTGGTCGAGCAGGCGACGCGGATCGACGTCCAGCGCACGAGAGAATGCGTCCGC
CATCTGTGCAATGCGTCTAGGATCGAGACAAAGGTCGTCTCTGTCAGCCGGATCGTAGAACATATTGGCG
GCGCCAAAGCCCACTTCACCGACCAGACCGACGGGATCTATCACCAGCCAGCCGCGACTGGAGAACATGA
TGTTTTCATGATGCAGATCGCCATGTAGCCCACGCAGTTCCGAGGCATTGCTCATCATTTGATCGGCTAT
AATCGCCGCGTGGACGTAGTCAGTTTGACAACCTGCGTTTTGATCATCGCGCGCCCGCTGAAACAAAGCT
GCAAAGCGATCCCGGATCGGGAGAAGGGCAGAAGGCAGGGGTTCCTCAGATGCGGCATACAGCTTCGCCA
TTAGTTCCGCTGCAATTTCGGTCGCCTGGTAGTCGCCGTGCTCGGCAACGATGTGAGAGAGCATTCGCTC
CCCGGCATATTCGAGCAACATCAGATTGTTCTCACGACCGAGCAACCGGACTGCTCCCCTCCCATTGCGC
CATACCAGATAGTCGGCCCCGCGCAGTTCATCAGCAATGTCTTCTATAGGTTTCAATCCCTTGACGATTG
CAGGAGTCCCGTCTGGCAATGAAACTTTCCAAACGAGGCTGGAAAAGGTGTCCGCAATGAGAACAGGTTG
CGAAACGTGCCAATGAGCAGGAAAAACAGGCGGCATGAACATCAACCCCAAGTCAGAGGGTCCAATCGCA
GATAGAAGGCAAGGCGTTCGCGGTCGGGGGCTTCGATCCCCAATACATTGAATAGGACAGCGAAGGCGCG
CTCTGCTTCATCTGGCGCTGCCCAGTTCTCTTCGGCGTTAGCAATCATGAGTGCCAAATCGGCATAGCGA
TCTGCTGTTCCGAGCCGCCCAAGGTCGATCAGACCCGTGCATTGAAGAGTTTTAGGGTCCACCATGAAGT
TCGGCATGCAGGGATCACCATGGCAAACAACCATATCGGTGCGCTCTTGGTCGAGCCGCACCGGTAGCTC
TCGTTCGACACGAGCCAAAAGATCGAGCTGCGGCGTACTCTTGTCCTCGTCCGGTAAGAAGTCGGGATTG
ACGGCATTGCGGGACACCACATCAACGGCGCGTCCGAACATTCGCGACAGCCTGCGCTCAAACGGACATT
GATCAACCGATAGGCTGTGAACAGCGCCAAGTTGCTGCCCCATTGACGGCCACGCTTTGAGCAAATCCGC
TCCAGACAGATCAGCCGCCGGTACTCCCGGAATTGCCGTTATCACCAAGCATGCACCCTCCTGTTCCTCC
TGCCAGTTGATGACCTCGGGGCAAGCCACACCTCGACCTTTGAGCCAAATGAGGCGGTCACGCTCTCCAG
CGAGCTCACCGCGGCGGGAAGCAGGTGCGATTTTCGCGAAGGCATGCCCGTCACCACGTCGAAAAACAAA
ATCACCAGATTCTCCGCCTCTGACAGGCAACCAGTCAGAATGCGATTCACCAAAAAAAATATTAGTTCGA
TTCAATGGAGGTTCCTTCAGTTTTCTGATGAAGCGCGAATATAGAGAAATATCCCGAATGTGCAGTTAAC
GAATTCTTGCGGTTTCTTTCAGCGCCGCCAATACCGCCAGCCCGTCGCGCAAGGGGCGCGGCTCGTGTGT
GCGGATGAAGTCAGCTCCACCTGCGGCGGCGGCAAGCTCTGCAGAGCGCCACCGCGCCATGACCTGGATG
CAACGCCTCAAGCGAGTCTTCAATATTGATATTGAAGTCTGCGAACACTGCGGCGGTCACGTCAAAGTGA
TTGCCAGCATCGAAGATCCGAAGGTCATTGAGCAGATTCTCAAGCATCTGAAACAGAAAACAGCCAAGGC
GAATGCCGCCAAGCAGCGTGAGCTGCCACCAGAACGAGCGCCGCCACTGACTCCCAGCCTGTTCGATCCA
TCACAGAGTCGTCTCTTTGACTGACGACCCCAAATCCAACACTGCTCAACACTGCCAACTTTTAAACGGG
GCGGTGGGGCAGTTTGTATCTCTCGAGCTATCAGGCTAGAGATTTTACCGCCAAATCGAACCTTATTAGA
GCGGTTTAGGCTGGACCGGCAGTTAAAATTGGGGCTTGAGCGGTAAACGAGTGAGGGAATTTCAGGTAAG
ATACTTCGGATGAGGAGCAAAAAGGTGGTTTATACTTCCTATACCCAAAAAGGTGGTTTATACTTCCTAT
ACCCCGGTTATCCGGTGGTTTTCTGTTTGCGGAATAAAACAGATTAGTGACAGTTTTC
